Addgene plasmid #69017: pcDNA3-FLAG-MTOR-D2512H
Purpose: activating MTOR mutation
Depositing lab: David Sabatini. Publication: A diverse array of cancer-associated MTOR mutations are hyperactivating and can predict rapamycin sensitivity. Grabiner BC, Nardi V, Birsoy K, Possemato R, Shen K, Sinha S, Jordan A, Beck AH, Sabatini DM. Cancer Discov. 2014 May;4(5):554-63. doi: 10.1158/2159-8290.CD-13-0929. Epub 2014 Mar 14. PubMed 24631838.
Backbone
  Vector backbone: pcDNA3
  Backbone size w/o insert (bp): 5400
  Total vector size (bp): 13254
  Vector type: Mammalian Expression
  Selectable markers: Neomycin (select with G418)
Growth in bacteria
  Bacterial resistance: Ampicillin, 100 μg/mL
  Growth temperature: 37°C
  Growth strain: DH5alpha
  Copy number: Low Copy
Gene/Insert
  Gene/Insert name: MTOR-D2512H (alt name: MTOR (a.k.a. FRAP, FRAP1, FRAP2, RAFT1, RAPT1)
  Species: H. sapiens (human)
  Insert size (bp): 7650
  Mutation: change Aspartate 2512 to Histidine
  GenBank ID: NM_004958
  Entrez Gene: MTOR (a.k.a. FRAP, FRAP1, FRAP2, RAFT1, RAPT1, SKS)
  Tag / fusion protein: FLAG (N terminal on backbone)
Resource information
  A portion of this plasmid was derived from a plasmid made by: AddGene pcDNA3-Flag mTOR wt (Plasmid #26603)
Terms and licenses: Academic/Nonprofit Terms; Industry Terms: Not Available to Industry
Depositor comments: Activating mutations in MTOR were generated using site-directed mutagenesis on AddGene plasmid 26603 pcDNA3-Flag mTOR wt deposited by Jie Chen lab Vilella-Bach et al J Biol Chem. 1999 Feb 12. 274(7):4266-72.
How to cite: pcDNA3-FLAG-MTOR-D2512H was a gift from David Sabatini (Addgene plasmid # 69017 ; http://n2t.net/addgene:69017 ; RRID:Addgene_69017)
