[The description below was written by a language model from this plasmid's Addgene catalogue record.]
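Description:
pcDNA3-FLAG-MTOR-D2512H is a mammalian expression plasmid built on the pcDNA3 backbone (about 5.4 kb), carrying a roughly 7.65 kb human MTOR coding sequence for a total size of about 13.3 kb. It is propagated in E. coli under ampicillin selection and is recorded as low copy. It also carries a neomycin resistance marker, so transfected mammalian cells can be selected with G418. The record does not list promoters or other regulatory elements and no feature table is provided. pcDNA3 vectors generally drive the insert from the CMV immediate-early promoter, with a downstream polyadenylation signal and a separate SV40-driven neomycin cassette.

The insert encodes full-length MTOR (also known as FRAP1 or RAFT1), the serine/threonine kinase at the core of the mTORC1 and mTORC2 complexes. An N-terminal FLAG epitope supplied by the backbone allows detection and immunoprecipitation of the exogenous protein separately from endogenous MTOR. The construct carries a single substitution of aspartate 2512 to histidine, introduced by site-directed mutagenesis of an earlier wild-type pcDNA3-Flag mTOR plasmid. The record describes this change as an activating mutation. It belongs to a series made to study cancer-associated MTOR mutations that hyperactivate the kinase and may relate to rapamycin sensitivity. Typical use would be transient or stable expression in mammalian cells to compare downstream mTOR signalling, or response to mTOR inhibitors, between this mutant and the wild-type or other mutant alleles.
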