>Addgene plasmid #69017 | pcDNA3-FLAG-MTOR-D2512H | depositor partial sequence | sequence record 130070 | insert
ATGCTTGGAACCGGACCTGCCGCCGCCACCACCGCTGCCACCACATCTAGCAATGTGAGCGTCCTGCAGC
AGTTTGCCAGTGGCCTAAAGAGCCGGAATGAGGAAACCAGGGCCAAAGCCGCCAAGGAGCTCCAGCACTA
TGTCACCATGGAACTCCGAGAGATGAGTCAAGAGGAGTCTACTCGCTTCTATGACCAACTGAACCATCAC
ATTTTTGAATTGGTTTCCAGCTCAGATGCCAATGAGAGGAAAGGTGGCATCTTGGCCATAGCTAGCCTCA
TAGGAGTGGAAGGTGGGAATGCCACCCGAATTGGCAGATTTGCCAACTATCTTCGGAACCTCCTCCCCTC
CAATGACCCAGTTGTCATGGAAATGGCATCCAAGGCCATTGGCCGTCTTGCCATGGCAGGGGACACTTTT
ACCGCTGAGTACGTGGAATTTGAGGTGAAGCGAGCCCTGGAATGGCTGGGTGCTGACCGCAATGAGGGCC
GGAGACATGCAGCTGTCCTGGTTCTCCGTGAGCTGGCCATCAGCGTCCCTACCTTCTTCTTCCAGCAAGT
GCAACCCTTCTTTGACAACATTTTTGTGGCCGTGTGGGACCCCAAACAGGCCATCCGTGAGGGAGCTGTA
GCCGCCCTTCGTGCCTGTCTGATTCTCACAACCCAGCGTGAGCCGAAGGAGATGCAGAAGCCTCAGTGGT
ACAGGCACACATTTGAAGAAGCAGAGAAGGGATTTGATGAGACCTTGGCCAAAGAGAAGGGCATGAATCG
GGATGATCGGATCCATGGAGCCTTGTTGATCCTTAACGAGCTGGTCCGAATCAGCAGCATGGAGGGAGAG
CGTCTGAGAGAAGAAATGGAAGAAATCACACAGCAGCAGCTGGTACACGACAAGTACTGCAAAGATCTCA
TGGGCTTCGGAACAAAACCTCGTCACATTACCCCCTTCACCAGTTTCCAGGCTGTACAGCCCCAGCAGTC
AAATGCCTTGGTGGGGCTGCTGGGGTACAGCTCTCACCAAGGCCTCATGGGATTTGGGACCTCCCCCAGT
CCAGCTAAGTCCACCCTGGTGGAGAGCCGGTGTTGCAGAGACTTGATGGAGGAGAAATTTGATCAGGTGT
GCCAGTGGGTGCTGAAATGCAGGAATAGCAAGAACTCGCTGATCCAAATGACAATCCTTAATTTGTTGCC
CCGCTTGGCTGCATTCCGACCTTCTGCCTTCACAGATACCCAGTATCTCCAAGATACCATGAACCATGTC
CTAAGCTGTGTCAAGAAGGAGAAGGAACGTACAGCGGCCTTCCAAGCCCTGGGGCTACTTTCTGTGGCTG
TGAGGTCTGAGTTTAAGGTCTATTTGCCTCGCGTGCTGGACATCATCCGAGCGGCCCTGCCCCCAAAGGA
CTTCGCCCATAAGAGGCAGAAGGCAATGCAGGTGGACGCCACAGTCTTCACTTGCATCAGCATGCTGGCT
CGAGCAATGGGGCCAGGCATCCAGCAGGATATCAAGGAGCTGCTGGAGCCCATGCTGGCAGTGGGACTAA
GCCCTGCCCTCACTGCAGTGCTCTACGACCTGAGCCGTCAGATTCCACAGCTAAAGAAGGACATTCAAGA
TGGGCTACTGAAAATGCTGTCCCTGGTCCTTATGCACAAACCCCTTCGCCACCCAGGCATGCCCAAGGGC
CTGGCCCATCAGCTGGCCTCTCCTGGCCTCACGACCCTCCCTGAGGCCAGCGATGTGGGCAGCATCACTC
TTGCCCTCCGAACGCTTGGCAGCTTTGAATTTGAAGGCCACTCTCTGACCCAATTTGTTCGCCACTGTGC
GGATCATTTCCTGAACAGTGAGCACAAGGAGATCCGCATGGAGGCTGCCCGCACCTGCTCCCGCCTGCTC
ACACCCTCCATCCACCTCATCAGTGGCCATGCTCATGTGGTTAGCCAGACCGCAGTGCAAGTGGTGGCAG
ATGTGCTTAGCAAACTGCTCGTAGTTGGGATAACAGATCCTGACCCTGACATTCGCTACTGTGTCTTGGC
GTCCCTGGACGAGCGCTTTGATGCACACCTGGCCCAGGCGGAGAACTTGCAGGCCTTGTTTGTGGCTCTG
AATGACCAGGTGTTTGAGATCCGGGAGCTGGCCATCTGCACTGTGGGCCGACTCAGTAGCATGAACCCTG
CCTTTGTCATGCCTTTCCTGCGCAAGATGCTCATCCAGATTTTGACAGAGTTGGAGCACAGTGGGATTGG
AAGAATCAAAGAGCAGAGTGCCCGCATGCTGGGGCACCTGGTCTCCAATGCCCCCCGACTCATCCGCCCC
TACATGGAGCCTATTCTGAAGGCATTAATTTTGAAACTGAAAGATCCAGACCCTGATCCAAACCCAGGTG
TGATCAATAATGTCCTGGCAACAATAGGAGAATTGGCACAGGTTAGTGGCCTGGAAATGAGGAAATGGGT
TGATGAACTTTTTATTATCATCATGGACATGCTCCAGGATTCCTCTTTGTTGGCCAAAAGGCAGGTGGCT
CTGTGGACCCTGGGACAGTTGGTGGCCAGCACTGGCTATGTAGTAGAGCCCTACAGGAAGTACCCTACTT
TGCTTGAGGTGCTACTGAATTTTCTGAAGACTGAGCAGAACCAGGGTACACGCAGAGAGGCCATCCGTGT
GTTAGGGCTTTTAGGGGCTTTGGATCCTTACAAGCACAAAGTGAACATTGGCATGATAGACCAGTCCCGG
GATGCCTCTGCTGTCAGCCTGTCAGAATCCAAGTCAAGTCAGGATTCCTCTGACTATAGCACTAGTGAAA
TGCTGGTCAACATGGGAAACTTGCCTCTGGATGAGTTCTACCCAGCTGTGTCCATGGTGGCCCTGATGCG
GATCTTCCGAGACCAGTCACTCTCTCATCATCACACCATGGTTGTCCAGGCCATCACCTTCATCTTCAAG
TCCCTGGGACTCAAATGTGTGCAGTTCCTGCCCCAGGTCATGCCCACGTTCCTTAATGTCATTCGAGTCT
GTGATGGGGCCATCCGGGAATTTTTGTTCCAGCAGCTGGGAATGTTGGTGTCCTTTGTGAAGAGCCACAT
CAGACCTTATATGGATGAAATAGTCACCCTCATGAGAGAATTCTGGGTCATGAACACCTCAATTCAGAGC
ACGATCATTCTTCTCATTGAGCAAATTGTGGTAGCTCTTGGGGGTGAATTTAAGCTCTACCTGCCCCAGC
TGATCCCACACATGCTGCGTGTCTTCATGCATGACAACAGCCCAGGCCGCATTGTCTCTATCAAGTTACT
GGCTGCAATCCAGCTGTTTGGCGCCAACCTGGATGACTACCTGCATTTACTGCTGCCTCCTATTGTTAAG
TTGTTTGATGCCCCTGAAGCTCCACTGCCATCTCGAAAGGCAGCGCTAGAGACTGTGGACCGCCTGACGG
AGTCCCTGGATTTCACTGACTATGCCTCCCGGATCATTCACCCTATTGTTCGAACACTGGACCAGAGCCC
AGAACTGCGCTCCACAGCCATGGACACGCTGTCTTCACTTGTTTTTCAGCTGGGGAAGAAGTACCAAATT
TTCATTCCAATGGTGAATAAAGTTCTGGTGCGACACCGAATCAATCATCAGCGCTATGATGTGCTCATCT
GCAGAATTGTCAAGGGATACACACTTGCTGATGAAGAGGAGGATCCTTTGATTTACCAGCATCGGATGCT
TAGGAGTGGCCAAGGGGATGCATTGGCTAGTGGACCAGTGGAAACAGGACCCATGAAGAAACTGCACGTC
AGCACCATCAACCTCCAAAAGGCCTGGGGCGCTGCCAGGAGGGTCTCCAAAGATGACTGGCTGGAATGGC
TGAGACGGCTGAGCCTGGAGCTGCTGAAGGACTCATCATCGCCCTCCCTGCGCTCCTGCTGGGCCCTGGC
ACAGGCCTACAACCCGATGGCCAGGGATCTCTTCAATGCTGCATTTGTGTCCTGCTGGTCTGAACTGAAT
GAAGATCAACAGGATGAGCTCATCAGAAGCATCGAGTTGGCCCTCACCTCACAAGACATCGCTGAAGTCA
CACAGACCCTCTTAAACTTGGCTGAATTCATGGAACACAGTGACAAGGGCCCCCTGCCACTGAGAGATGA
CAATGGCATTGTTCTGCTGGGTGAGAGAGCTGCCAAGTGCCGAGCATATGCCAAAGCACTACACTACAAA
GAACTGGAGTTCCAGAAAGGCCCCACCCCTGCCATTCTAGAATCTCTCATCAGCATTAATAATAAGCTAC
AGCAGCCGGAGGCAGCGGCCGGAGTGTTAGAATATGCCATGAAACACTTTGGAGAGCTGGAGATCCAGGC
TACCTGGTATGAGAAACTGCACGAGTGGGAGGATGCCCTTGTGGCCTATGACAAGAAAATGGACACCAAC
AAGGACGACCCAGAGCTGATGCTGGGCCGCATGCGCTGCCTCGAGGCCTTGGGGGAATGGGGTCAACTCC
ACCAGCAGTGCTGTGAAAAGTGGACCCTGGTTAATGATGAGACCCAAGCCAAGATGGCCCGGATGGCTGC
TGCAGCTGCATGGGGTTTAGGTCAGTGGGACAGCATGGAAGAATACACCTGTATGATCCCTCGGGACACC
CATGATGGGGCATTTTATAGAGCTGTGCTGGCACTGCATCAGGACCTCTTCTCCTTGGCACAACAGTGCA
TTGACAAGGCCAGGGACCTGCTGGATGCTGAATTAACTGCAATGGCAGGAGAGAGTTACAGTCGGGCATA
TGGGGCCATGGTTTCTTGCCACATGCTGTCCGAGCTGGAGGAGGTTATCCAGTACAAACTTGTCCCCGAG
CGACGAGAGATCATCCGCCAGATCTGGTGGGAGAGACTGCAGGGCTGCCAGCGTATCGTAGAGGACTGGC
AGAAAATCCTTATGGTGCGGTCCCTTGTGGTCAGCCCTCATGAAGACATGAGAACCTGGCTCAAGTATGC
AAGCCTGTGCGGCAAGAGTGGCAGGCTGGCTCTTGCTCATAAAACTTTAGTGTTGCTCCTGGGAGTTGAT
CCGTCTCGGCAACTTGACCATCCTCTGCCAACAGTTCACCCTCAGGTGACCTATGCCTACATGAAAAACA
TGTGGAAGAGTGCCCGCAAGATCGATGCCTTCCAGCACATGCAGCATTTTGTCCAGACCATGCAGCAACA
GGCCCAGCATGCCATCGCTACTGAGGACCAGCAGCATAAGCAGGAACTGCACAAGCTCATGGCCCGATGC
TTCCTGAAACTTGGAGAGTGGCAGCTGAATCTACAGGGCATCAATGAGAGCACAATCCCCAAAGTGCTGC
AGTACTACAGCGCCGCCACAGAGCACGACCGCAGCTGGTACAAGGCCTGGCATGCGTGGGCAGTGATGAA
CTTCGAAGCTGTGCTACACTACAAACATCAGAACCAAGCCCGCGATGAGAAGAAGAAACTGCGTCATGCC
AGCGGGGCCAACATCACCAACGCCACCACTGCCGCCACCACGGCCGCCACTGCCACCACCACTGCCAGCA
CCGAGGGCAGCAACAGTGAGAGCGAGGCCGAGAGCACCGAGAACAGCCCCACCCCATCGCCGCTGCAGAA
GAAGGTCACTGAGGATCTGTCCAAAACCCTCCTGATGTACACGGTGCCTGCCGTCCAGGGCTTCTTCCGT
TCCATCTCCTTGTCACGAGGCAACAACCTCCAGGATACACTCAGAGTTCTCACCTTATGGTTTGATTATG
GTCACTGGCCAGATGTCAATGAGGCCTTAGTGGAGGGGGTGAAAGCCATCCAGATTGATACCTGGCTACA
GGTTATACCTCAGCTCATTGCAAGAATTGATACGCCCAGACCCTTGGTGGGACGTCTCATTCACCAGCTT
CTCACAGACATTGGTCGGTACCACCCCCAGGCCCTCATCTACCCACTGACAGTGGCTTCTAAGTCTACCA
CGACAGCCCGGCACAATGCAGCCAACAAGATTCTGAAGAACATGTGTGAGCACAGCAACACCCTGGTCCA
GCAGGCCATGATGGTGAGCGAGGAGCTGATCCGAGTG
[294 nt withheld, positions 6058-6351]
CTCACATCCTTAGAGCTGCAATATGTTTCCCCAAAACTTCTGATGTGCCGGGACCTTGAATTGGCTGTGC
CAGGAACATATGACCCCAACCAGCCAATCATTCGCATTCAGTCCATAGCACCGTCTTTGCAAGTCATCAC
ATCCAAGCAGAGGCCCCGGAAATTGACACTTATGGGCAGCAACGGACATGAGTTTGTTTTCCTTCTAAAA
GGCCATGAAGATCTGCGCCAGGATGAGCGTGTGATGCAGCTCTTCGGCCTGGTTAACACCCTTCTGGCCA
ATGACCCAACATCTCTTCGGAAAAACCTCAGCATCCAGAGATACGCTGTCATCCCTTTATCGACCAACTC
GGGCCTCATTGGCTGGGTTCCCCACTGTGACACACTGCACGCCCTCATCCGGGACTACAGGGAGAAGAAG
AAGATCCTTCTCAACATCGAGCATCGCATCATGTTGCGGATGGCTCCGGACTATGACCACTTGACTCTGA
TGCAGAAGGTGGAGGTGTTTGAGCATGCCGTCAATAATACAGCTGGGGACGACCTGGCCAAGCTGCTGTG
GCTGAAAAGCCCCAGCTCCGAGGTGTGGTTTGACCGAAGAACCAATTATACCCGTTCTTTAGCGGTCATG
TCAATGGTTGGGTATATTTTAGGCCTGGGAGATAGACACCCATCCAACCTGATGCTGGACCGTCTGAGTG
GGAAGATCCTGCACATTGACTTTGGGGACTGCTTTGAGGTTGCTATGACCCGAGAGAAGTTTCCAGAGAA
GATTCCATTTAGACTAACAAGAATGTTGACCAATGCTATGGAGGTTACAGGCCTGGATGGCAACTACAGA
ATCACATGCCACACAGTGATGGAGGTGCTGCGAGAGCACAAGGACAGTGTCATGGCCGTGCTGGAAGCCT
TTGTCTATGACCCCTTGCTGAACTGGAGGCTGATGGACACAAATACCAAAGGCAACAAGCGATCCCGAAC
GAGGACGGATTCCTACTCTGCTGGCCAGTCAGTCGAAATTTTGGACGGTGTGGAACTTGGAGAGCCAGCC
CATAAGAAAACGGGGACCACAGTGCCAGAATCTATTCATTCTTTCATTGGAGACGGTTTGGTGAAACCAG
AGGCCCTAAATAAGAAAGCTATCCAGATTATTAACAGGGTTCGAGATAAGCTCACTGGTCGGCACTTCTC
TCATGATGACACTTTGGATGTTCCAACGCAAGTTGAGCTGCTCATCAAACAAGCGACATCCCATGAAAAC
CTCTGCCAGTGCTATATTGGCTGGTGCCCTTTCTGGTAA
