>Addgene plasmid #69017 | pcDNA3-FLAG-MTOR-D2512H | addgene partial sequence | sequence record 132989 | CMV-F 5'-CGCAAATGGGCGGTAGGCGTG-3'
AAGCAGAGCTCTCTGGCTAACTAGAGAACCCACTGCTTACTGGCTTATCGAAATTAATACGACTCACTAT
AGGGAGACCCAAGCTTGGTACCGAGCTCGGATCCACTAGTAACGGCCGCCAGTGTGCTGGAATTCTGCAG
ATATCCATCACACTGGCGGCCGCCATGGATTATAAAGATGATGATGATATGCTTGGAACCGGACCTGCCG
CCGCCACCACCGCTGCCACCACATCTAGCAATGTGAGCGTCCTGCAGCAGTTTGCCAGTGGCCTAAAGAG
CCGGAATGAGGAAACCAGGGCCAAAGCCGCCAAGGAGCTCCAGCACTATGTCACCATGGAACTCCGAGAG
ATGAGTCAAGAGGAGTCTACTCGCTTCTATGACCAACTGAACCATCACATTTTTGAATTGGTTTCCAGCT
CAGATGCCAATGAGAGGAAAGGTGGCATCTTGGCCATAGCTAGCCTCATAGGAGTGGAAGGTGGGAATGC
CACCCGAATTGGCAGATTTGCCAACTATCTTCGGAACCTCCTCCCCTCCAATGACCCAGTTGTCATGGAA
ATGGCATCCAAGGCCATTGGCCGTCTTGCCATGGCAGGGGACACTTTTACCGCTGAGTACGTGGAATTTG
AGGTGAAGCGAGCCCTGGAATGGCTGGGTGCTGACCGCAATGAGGGCCGGAGACATGCAGCTGTCCTGGT
TCTCCGTGAGCTGGCCATCAGCGTCCCTACCTTCTTCTTCCAGCAAGTGCAACCCTTCTTTGACAACATT
TTTGTGGCCGTGTGGGACCCCAAACAGGCCATCCGTGAGGGAGCTGTAGCCGCCCTTCGTGCCTGTCTGA
TTCTCACAACCCAGCGTGAGCCGAAGGAGATGCAGAAGCCTCAGTGGTACAGGCACACATTTGAAGAAGC
AGAGAAGGGATTTGATGAGACCTTGGCCAAAGAGAAGGGCATGAATCGGGATGATCGGATCCATGGAGCC
TTGTTGATCCTTAACGAGCTGGTCCGAATCAGCAGCATGGAGGGAGAGCGTCTGAGAGAAGAAATGGAAG
AAA
