>Addgene plasmid #69017 | pcDNA3-FLAG-MTOR-D2512H | addgene partial sequence | sequence record 132990 | BGH-rev 5'-TAGAAGGCACAGTCGAGG-3'
CTATAGAATAGGGCCCTCTAGATGCATGCTCGAGCGGCCGCTCTAGAACTAGTGGATCCCCCATTTAACA
AAGTCAAACTTTCTCACCATGGTTTCAGTTTAGTGGAAGCATTTACTAAAGTACAAAAGCCTCAGAAAAA
ACGTGATGGGCACATCTGGGCCTCCAGTTACCAGAAAGGGCACCAGCCAATATAGCACTGGCAGAGGTTT
TCATGGGATGTCGCTTGTTTGATGAGCAGCTCAACTTGCGTTGGAACATCCAAAGTGTCATCATGAGAGA
AGTGCCGACCAGTGAGCTTATCTCGAACCCTGTTAATAATCTGGATAGCTTTCTTATTTAGGGCCTCTGG
TTTCACCAAACCGTCTCCAATGAAAGAATGAATAGATTCTGGCACTGTGGTCCCCGTTTTCTTATGGGCT
GGCTCTCCAAGTTCCACACCGTCCAAAATTTCGACTGACTGGCCAGCAGAGTAGGAATCCGTCCTCGTTC
GGGATCGCTTGTTGCCTTTGGTATTTGTGTCCATCAGCCTCCAGTTCAGCAAGGGGTCATAGACAAAGGC
TTCCAGCACGGCCATGACACTGTCCTTGTGCTCTCGCAGCACCTCCATCACTGTGTGGCATGTGATTCTG
TAGTTGCCATCCAGGCCTGTAACCTCCATAGCATTGGTCAACATTCTTGTTAGTCTAAATGGAATCTTCT
CTGGAAACTTCTCTCGGGTCATAGCAACCTCAAAGCAGTCCCCAAAGTCAATGTGCAGGATCTTCCCACT
CAGACGGTCCAGCATCAGGTTGGATGGGTGTCTATCTCCCAGGCCTAAAATATACCCAACCATTGACATG
ACCGCTAAAGAACGGGTATAATTGGTTCTTCGGTCAAACCACACCTCGGAGCTGGGGCTTTTCAGCCACA
GCAGCTTGGCCAGGTCGTCCCCAGCTGTATTATTGACGGCATGCTCAAACACCTCCACCTTCTGCATCAG
AGTCAAGTGGTCATAGTCCGGAGCCATCCGCAACATGATGCGATGCTCGATGTTGAAA
